>Addgene plasmid #203171 | pKG-GW1-SRT1 | addgene full sequence | sequence record 430185 | Addgene NGS Result
GGATCCGGTAGAATCATTTTGAATAAAAAACACGCTTTTTCAGTTCGAGTTTATCATTATCAATACTGCC
ATTTCAAAGAATACGTAAATAATTAATAGTAGTGATTTTCCTAACTTTATTTAGTCAAAAAATTAGCCTT
TTAATTCTGCTGTAACCCGTACATGCCCAAAATAGGGGGCGGGTTACACAGAATATATAACATCGTAGGT
GTCTGGGTGAACAGTTTATTCCTGGCATCCACTAAATATAATGGAGCCCGCTTTTTAAGCTGGCATCCAG
AAAAAAAAAGAATCCCAGCACCAAAATATTGTTTTCTTCACCAACCATCAGTTCATAGGTCCATTCTCTT
AGCGCAACTACAGAGAACAGGGGCACAAACAGGCAAAAAACGGGCACAACCTCAATGGAGTGATGCAACC
TGCCTGGAGTAAATGATGACACAAGGCAATTGACCCACGCATGTATCTATCTCATTTTCTTACACCTTCT
ATTACCTTCTGCTCTCTCTGATTTGGAAAAAGCTGAAAAAAAAGGTTGAAACCAGTTCCCTGAAATTATT
CCCCTACTTGACTAATAAGTATATAAAGACGGTAGGTATTGATTGTAATTCTGTAAATCTATTTCTTAAA
CTTCTTAAATTCTACTTTTATAGTTAGTCTTTTTTTTAGTTTTAAAACACCAAGAACTTAGTTTCGAATA
AACACACATAAACAGAATTATCACAAGTTTGTACAAAAAAGCAGGCTCCGAATTCGCCCTTCCCGGGATG
AAAATGCCCAGTATTATTCAGATTCAGTTTGTAGCCCTAAAAAGGCTTTTGGTAGAAACCAAAGAACAGA
TGTGCTTCGCAGTGAAAAGTATATTTCAGAGAGTATTTGCGTGGGTTATGTCATTAAGCTTGTTTTCATG
GTTTTATGTAAATCTTCAGAATATTTTGATAAAAGCATTAAGGGTAGGGCCAGTGCCTGAACATGTCTCC
TTTATCATGGATGGTAACCGGAGATATGCCAAGTCAAGAAGGCTACCAGTAAAAAAAGGCCATGAAGCTG
GTGGGTTAACGTTACTAACACTACTGTATATCTGCAAAAGATTGGGTGTAAAATGTGTTTCCGCCTATGC
ATTTTCTATTGAAAATTTTAATAGACCAAAAGAAGAAGTAGATACGCTAATGAATTTGTTTACGGTAAAG
CTTGATGAATTCGCAAAAAGAGCCAAGGACTATAAGGATCCCTTATACGGATCTAAAATAAGAATAGTAG
GTGATCAATCTTTACTATCTCCAGAAATGAGAAAAAAAATTAAAAAAGTGGAAGAAATCACACAGGATGG
AGACGATTTCACTTTATTTATATGTTTTCCTTACACTTCAAGAAATGATATGTTACATACTATTCGTGAT
TCAGTTGAAGACCATTTGGAAAATAAATCACCAAGGATTAATATAAGAAAATTTACTAATAAAATGTACA
TGGGTTTCCATTCCAATAAATGTGAATTATTAATCAGAACAAGTGGGCATAGGAGGCTCTCAGACTATAT
GCTATGGCAAGTACATGAAAATGCCACCATTGAATTTAGTGATACGTTGTGGCCAAATTTTAGCTTCTTT
GCTATGTACCTGATGATTCTCAAATGGTCCTTCTTTTCCACCATTCAAAAATATAATGAGAAGAATCACT
CATTGTTTGAAAAAATACATGAAAGCGTTCCTTCAATATTTAAAAAAAAGAAAACAGCTATGTCTTTGTA
CAACTTTCCAAACCCCCCCATTTCAGTTTCGGTTACAGGAGATGAATAAGCGGCCGCAAGGGCGAATTCG
ACCCAGCTTTCTTGTACAAAGTGGTGATTCGACTTGGTTGAACACGTTGCCAAGGCTTAAGTGAATTTAC
TTTAAATCTTGCATTTAAATAAATTTTCTTTTTATAGCTTTATGACTTAGTTTCAATTTATATACTATTT
TAATGACATTTTCGATTCGGATCCGTGCATTAATGAATCGGCCAACGCGCGGGGAGAGGCGGTTTGCGTA
TTGGGCGCTCTTCCGCTTCCTCGCTCACTGACTCGCTGCGCTCGGTCGTTCGGCTGCGGCGAGCGGTATC
AGCTCACTCAAAGGCGGTAATACGGTTATCCACAGAATCAGGGGATAACGCAGGAAAGAACATGTGAGCA
AAAGGCCAGCAAAAGGCCAGGAACCGTAAAAAGGCCGCGTTGCTGGCGTTTTTCCATAGGCTCCGCCCCC
CTGACGAGCATCACAAAAATCGACGCTCAAGTCAGAGGTGGCGAAACCCGACAGGACTATAAAGATACCA
GGCGTTTCCCCCTGGAAGCTCCCTCGTGCGCTCTCCTGTTCCGACCCTGCCGCTTACCGGATACCTGTCC
GCCTTTCTCCCTTCGGGAAGCGTGGCGCTTTCTCATAGCTCACGCTGTAGGTATCTCAGTTCGGTGTAGG
TCGTTCGCTCCAAGCTGGGCTGTGTGCACGAACCCCCCGTTCAGCCCGACCGCTGCGCCTTATCCGGTAA
CTATCGTCTTGAGTCCAACCCGGTAAGACACGACTTATCGCCACTGGCAGCAGCCACTGGTAACAGGATT
AGCAGAGCGAGGTATGTAGGCGGTGCTACAGAGTTCTTGAAGTGGTGGCCTAACTACGGCTACACTAGAA
GAACAGTATTTGGTATCTGCGCTCTGCTGAAGCCAGTTACCTTCGGAAAAAGAGTTGGTAGCTCTTGATC
CGGCAAACAAACCACCGCTGGTAGCGGTGGTTTTTTTGTTTGCAAGCAGCAGATTACGCGCAGAAAAAAA
GGATCTCAAGAAGATCCTTTGATCTTTTCTACGGGGTCTGACGCTCAGTGGAACGAAAACTCACGTTAAG
GGATTTTGGTCATGAGATTATCAAAAAGGATCTTCACCTAGATCCTTTTAAATTAAAAATGAAGTTTTAA
ATCAATCTAAAGTATATATGAGTAAACTTGGTCTGACAGTTACCAATGCTTAATCAGTGAGGCACCTATC
TCAGCGATCTGTCTATTTCGTTCATCCATAGTTGCCTGACTCCCCGTCGTGTAGATAACTACGATACGGG
AGGGCTTACCATCTGGCCCCAGTGCTGCAATGATACCGCGAGACCCACGCTCACCGGCTCCAGATTTATC
AGCAATAAACCAGCCAGCCGGAAGGGCCGAGCGCAGAAGTGGTCCTGCAACTTTATCCGCCTCCATCCAG
TCTATTAATTGTTGCCGGGAAGCTAGAGTAAGTAGTTCGCCAGTTAATAGTTTGCGCAACGTTGTTGCCA
TTGCTACAGGCATCGTGGTGTCACGCTCGTCGTTTGGTATGGCTTCATTCAGCTCCGGTTCCCAACGATC
AAGGCGAGTTACATGATCCCCCATGTTGTGCAAAAAAGCGGTTAGCTCCTTCGGTCCTCCGATCGTTGTC
AGAAGTAAGTTGGCCGCAGTGTTATCACTCATGGTTATGGCAGCACTGCATAATTCTCTTACTGTCATGC
CATCCGTAAGATGCTTTTCTGTGACTGGTGAGTACTCAACCAAGTCATTCTGAGAATAGTGTATGCGGCG
ACCGAGTTGCTCTTGCCCGGCGTCAATACGGGATAATACCGCGCCACATAGCAGAACTTTAAAAGTGCTC
ATCATTGGAAAACGTTCTTCGGGGCGAAAACTCTCAAGGATCTTACCGCTGTTGAGATCCAGTTCGATGT
AACCCACTCGTGCACCCAACTGATCTTCAGCATCTTTTACTTTCACCAGCGTTTCTGGGTGAGCAAAAAC
AGGAAGGCAAAATGCCGCAAAAAAGGGAATAAGGGCGACACGGAAATGTTGAATACTCATACTCTTCCTT
TTTCAATATTATTGAAGCATTTATCAGGGTTATTGTCTCATGAGCGGATACATATTTGAATGTATTTAGA
AAAATAAACAAATAGGGGTTCCGCGCACATTTCCCCGAAAAGTGCCACCTGACGTCTAAGAAACCATTAT
TATCATGACATTAACCTATAAAAATAGGCGTATCACGAGGCCCTTTCGTCTCGCGCGTTTCGGTGATGAC
GGTGAAAACCTCTGACACATGCAGCTCCCGGAGACGGTCACAGCTTGTCTGTAAGCGGATGCCGGGAGCA
GACAAGCCCGTCAGGGCGCGTCAGCGGGTGTTGGCGGGTGTCGGGGCTGGCTTAACTATGCGGCATCAGA
GCAGATTGTACTGAGAGTGCACCATACTAGAAAGTATAGGAACTTCAGAGCGCTTTTGAAAACCAAAAGC
GCTCTGAAGACGCACTTTCAAAAAACCAAAAACGCACCGGACTGTAACGAGCTACTAAAATATTGCGAAT
ACCGCTTCCACAAACATTGCTCAAAAGTATCTCTTTGCTATATATCTCTGTGCTATATCCCTATATAACC
TACCCATCCACCTTTCGCTCCTTGAACTTGCATCTAAACTCGACCTCTACATTTTTTATGTTTATCTCTA
GTATTACTCTTTAGACAAAAAAATTGTAGTAAGAACTATTCATAGAGTGAATCGAAAACAATACGAAAAT
GTAAACATTTCCTATACGTAGTATATAGAGACAAAATAGAAGAAACCGTTCATAATTTTCTGACCAATGA
AGAATCATCAACGCTATCACTTTCTGTTCACAAAGTATGCGCAATCCACATCGGTATAGAATATAATCGG
GGATGCCTTTATCTTGAAAAAATGCACCCGCAGCTTCGCTAGTAATCAGTAAACGCGGGAAGTGGAGTCA
GGCTTTTTTTATGGAAGAGAAAATAGACACCAAAGTAGCCTTCTTCTAACCTTAACGGACCTACAGTGCA
AAAAGTTATCAAGAGACTGCATTATAGAGCGCACAAAGGAGAAAAAAAGTAATCTAAGATGCTTTGTTAG
AAAAATAGCGCTCTCGGGATGCATTTTTGTAGAACAAAAAAGAAGTATAGATTCTTTGTTGGTAAAATAG
CGCTCTCGCGTTGCATTTCTGTTCTGTAAAAATGCAGCTCAGATTCTTTGTTTGAAAAATTAGCGCTCTC
GCGTTGCATTTTTGTTTTACAAAAATGAAGCACAGATTCTTCGTTGGTAAAATAGCGCTTTCGCGTTGCA
TTTCTGTTCTGTAAAAATGCAGCTCAGATTCTTTGTTTGAAAAATTAGCGCTCTCGCGTTGCATTTTTGT
TCTACAAAATGAAGCACAGATGCTTCGTTAACTGTGGGAATACTCAGGTATCGTAAGATGCAAGAGTTCG
AATCTCTTAGCAACCATTATTTTTTTCCTCAACATAACGAGAACACACAGGGGCGCTATCGCACAGAATC
AAATTCGATGACTGGAAATTTTTTGTTAATTTCAGAGGTCGCCTGACGCATATACCTTTTTCAACTGAAA
AATTGGGAGAAAAAGGAAAGGTGAGAGCGCCGGAACCGGCTTTTCATATAGAATAGAGAAGCGTTCATGA
CTAAATGCTTGCATCACAATACTTGAAGTTGACAATATTATTTAAGGACCTATTGTTTTTTCCAATAGGT
GGTTAGCAATCGTCTTACTTTCTAACTTTTCTTACCTTTTACATTTCAGCAATATATATATATATTTCAA
GGATATACCATTCTAATGTCTGCCCCTAAGAAGATCGTCGTTTTGCCAGGTGACCACGTTGGTCAAGAAA
TCACAGCCGAAGCCATTAAGGTTCTTAAAGCTATTTCTGATGTTCGTTCCAATGTCAAGTTCGATTTCGA
AAATCATTTAATTGGTGGTGCTGCTATCGATGCTACAGGTGTTCCACTTCCAGATGAGGCGCTGGAAGCC
TCCAAGAAGGCTGATGCCGTTTTGTTAGGTGCTGTGGGTGGTCCTAAATGGGGTACCGGTAGTGTTAGAC
CTGAACAAGGTTTACTAAAAATCCGTAAAGAACTTCAATTGTACGCCAACTTAAGACCATGTAACTTTGC
ATCCGACTCTCTTTTAGACTTATCTCCAATCAAGCCACAATTTGCTAAAGGTACTGACTTCGTTGTTGTC
AGAGAATTAGTGGGAGGTATTTACTTTGGTAAGAGAAAGGAAGACGATGGTGATGGTGTCGCTTGGGATA
GTGAACAATACACCGTTCCAGAAGTGCAAAGAATCACAAGAATGGCCGCTTTCATGGCCCTACAACATGA
GCCACCATTGCCTATTTGGTCCTTGGATAAAGCTAATGTTTTGGCCTCTTCAAGATTATGGAGAAAAACT
GTGGAGGAAACCATCAAGAACGAATTCCCTACATTGAAGGTTCAACATCAATTGATTGATTCTGCCGCCA
TGATCCTAGTTAAGAACCCAACCCACCTAAATGGTATTATAATCACCAGCAACATGTTTGGTGATATCAT
CTCCGATGAAGCCTCCGTTATCCCAGGTTCCTTGGGTTTGTTGCCATCTGCGTCCTTGGCCTCTTTGCCA
GACAAGAACACCGCATTTGGTTTGTACGAACCATGCCACGGTTCTGCTCCAGATTTGCCAAAGAATAAGG
TCAACCCTATCGCCACTATCTTGTCTGCTGCAATGATGTTGAAATTGTCATTGAACTTGCCTGAAGAAGG
TAAGGCCATTGAAGATGCAGTTAAAAAGGTTTTGGATGCAGGTATCAGAACTGGTGATTTAGGTGGTTCC
AACAGTACCACCGAAGTCGGTGATGCTGTCGCCGAAGAAGTTAAGAAAATCCTTGCTTAAAAAGATTCTC
TTTTTTTATGATATTTGTACATAAACTTTATAAATGAAATTCATAATAGAAACGACACGAAATTACAAAA
TGGAATATGTTCATAGGGTAGACGAAACTATATACGCAATCTACATACATTTATCAAGAAGGAGAAAAAG
GAGGATGTAAAGGAATACAGGTAAGCAAATTGATACTAATGGCTCAACGTGATAAGGAAAAAGAATTGCA
CTTTAACATTAATATTGACAAGGAGGAGGGCACCACACAAAAAGTTAGGTGTAACAGAAAATCATGAAAC
TATGATTCCTAATTTATATATTGGAGGATTTTCTCTAAAAAAAAAAAAATACAACAAATAAAAAACACTC
AATGACCTGACCATTTGATGGAGTTTAAGTCAATACCTTCTTGAACCATTTCCCATAATGGTGAAAGTTC
CCTCAAGAATTTTACTCTGTCAGAAACGGCCTTAACGACGTACCGGATCTATGCGGTGTGAAATACCGCA
CAGATGCGTAAGGAGAAAATACCGCATCAGGCGCCATTCGCCATTCAGGCTGCGCAACTGTTGGGAAGGG
CGATCGGTGCGGGCCTCTTCGCTATTACGCCAGC
Features (pLannotate 1.2.2; 16 found; start..end, strand, type, name):
     54..697     +  promoter       GAP promoter: S. cerevisiae TDH3; promoter for glyceraldehyde-3-phosphate dehydrogenase
    723..747     +  protein_bind   attB1: mutant version of attB; recombination site for the Gateway® BP reaction BP Clonase™
    768..1796    +  CDS            SRT1: SRT1_YEAST - Experimental evidence at protein level: Swiss-Prot protein existence level 1. With NUS1, forms the dehydrodolichyl diphosphate synthase (DDS) complex, an essential component of the dolichol monophosphate (Dol-P) biosynthetic machinery. Adds multiple copies of isopentenyl pyrophosphate (IPP) to farnesyl pyrophosphate (FPP) to produce dehydrodolichyl diphosphate (Dedol-PP), a precursor of dolichol which is utilized as a sugar carrier in protein glycosylation in the endoplasmic reticulum (ER). From Saccharomyces cerevisiae (strain ATCC 204508 / S288c) (Baker's yeast).
   1821..1845    -  protein_bind   attB2: mutant version of attB; recombination site for the Gateway® BP reaction BP Clonase™
   1986..2038    -  CDS            lacI (fragment): lac repressor; lacI; The lac repressor binds to the lac operator to inhibit transcription in E. coli. This inhibition can be relieved by adding lactose or isopropyl-β-D-thiogalactopyranoside (IPTG).
   2221..2809    -  rep_origin     ori: high-copy-number ColE1/pMB1/pBR322/pUC origin of replication
   2980..3840    -  CDS            AmpR: β-lactamase; bla; confers resistance to ampicillin, carbenicillin, and related antibiotics
   3841..3945    -  promoter       AmpR promoter: bla
   4040..4075    +  CDS            rop (fragment): Rop protein, which maintains plasmids at low copy number; rop
   4177..4226    +  misc_feature   bom (fragment): basis of mobility region from pBR322
   4227..5209    +  rep_origin     2μ ori: yeast 2μ plasmid origin of replication
   5210..5615    +  promoter       LEU2 promoter: S. cerevisiae LEU2
   5616..6710    +  CDS            LEU2: 3-isopropylmalate dehydrogenase, required for leucine biosynthesis; S. cerevisiae LEU2; yeast auxotrophic marker
   7072..7182    -  CDS            NFS1 (fragment): NFS1_YEAST - Also known as SPL1 From Saccharomyces cerevisiae (strain ATCC 204508 / S288c) (Baker's yeast).
   7190..7241    +  misc_feature   bom (fragment): basis of mobility region from pBR322
   7247..7314    -  CDS            lacZα (fragment): LacZα fragment of β-galactosidase; lacZ fragment
