[The description below was written by a language model from this plasmid's Addgene catalogue record and pLannotate feature annotations shown in this document.]
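Description:
pKG-GW1-SRT1 is a yeast expression plasmid of about 7.3 kb that drives constitutive expression of the Saccharomyces cerevisiae gene SRT1 (YMR101C). It is built on the Gateway-compatible pKG-GW1 backbone and works as an E. coli–yeast shuttle vector. In bacteria it replicates from a high-copy ColE1/pUC-type origin and is selected with ampicillin through the β-lactamase gene and its native promoter. In yeast it is maintained episomally at multiple copies by the 2μ origin and selected by leucine prototrophy, using a LEU2 cassette under its own promoter in a leu2 host. Short annotated fragments of lacI, rop, bom, lacZα and NFS1 appear to be non-functional remnants of the backbone's construction, the NFS1 piece probably being genomic sequence carried along next to LEU2.

The expression cassette consists of the strong glycolytic TDH3 (GAP) promoter followed by the SRT1 open reading frame, which is flanked by attB1 and attB2 sites. These sites are the scars left by Gateway recombination of the insert into the destination vector. No epitope tag or reporter is annotated, and no transcription terminator was identified in the feature table, so the record does not state which one is used. SRT1 encodes a cis-prenyltransferase that, together with NUS1, forms the dehydrodolichyl diphosphate synthase complex. This complex elongates farnesyl pyrophosphate with isopentenyl units to make the dolichol precursor needed for protein glycosylation in the endoplasmic reticulum. The associated publication concerns the Nogo-B receptor subunit of cis-prenyltransferase and a congenital disorder of glycosylation, so the plasmid plausibly serves for expression or complementation studies of dolichol biosynthesis in yeast, although the record gives its purpose only as SRT1 expression.
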