Addgene plasmid #203171: pKG-GW1-SRT1
Purpose: Yeast expression vector for yeast SRT1
Depositing lab: William Sessa. Depositing organization: Yale University. Publication: Mutation of Nogo-B receptor, a subunit of cis-prenyltransferase, causes a congenital disorder of glycosylation. Park EJ, Grabinska KA, Guan Z, Stranecky V, Hartmannova H, Hodanova K, Baresova V, Sovova J, Jozsef L, Ondruskova N, Hansikova H, Honzik T, Zeman J, Hulkova H, Wen R, Kmoch S, Sessa WC. Cell Metab. 2014 Sep 2;20(3):448-57. doi: 10.1016/j.cmet.2014.06.016. Epub 2014 Jul 24. PubMed 25066056.
Backbone
  Vector backbone: pKG-GW1
  Vector type: Yeast Expression
  Selectable markers: LEU2
Growth in bacteria
  Bacterial resistance: Ampicillin, 100 μg/mL
  Growth temperature: 37°C
  Growth strain: DH5alpha
  Copy number: High Copy
Gene/Insert
  Gene/Insert name: SRT1
  Species: S. cerevisiae (budding yeast)
  Entrez Gene: SRT1 (a.k.a. YMR101C)
  Promoter: TDH3
  Cloning method: Gateway Cloning
  Sequencing primers: 5′ CTACTTTTATAGTTAGTC; 3′ ATAAATTGAAACTAAGTC
Terms and licenses: Academic/Nonprofit Terms; Industry Terms: Not Available to Industry
How to cite: pKG-GW1-SRT1 was a gift from William Sessa (Addgene plasmid # 203171 ; http://n2t.net/addgene:203171 ; RRID:Addgene_203171)
